Addgene plasmid #26790: pBABE-H2BGFP
Depositing lab: Fred Dick. Depositing organization: University of Western Ontario. Publication: Mitotic chromosome condensation mediated by the retinoblastoma protein is tumor-suppressive. Coschi CH, Martens AL, Ritchie K, Francis SM, Chakrabarti S, Berube NG, Dick FA.. Genes Dev. 2010 Jul 1;24(13):1351-63. Epub 2010 Jun 15. 10.1101/gad.1917610 PubMed 20551166.
Backbone
  Vector backbone: pBabe-puro
  Backbone manufacturer: Bob Weinberg, Addgene plasmid 1764
  Backbone size w/o insert (bp): 5200
  Vector type: Mammalian Expression, Retroviral
  Selectable markers: Puromycin
Growth in bacteria
  Bacterial resistance: Ampicillin, 100 μg/mL
  Growth temperature: 37°C
  Growth strain: DH5alpha
  Copy number: High Copy
Gene/Insert
  Gene/Insert name: H2B-GFP
  Species: H. sapiens (human)
  Insert size (bp): 1200
  Entrez Gene: H2BC21 (a.k.a. GL105, H2B, H2B-GL105, H2B.1, H2BE, H2BFQ, H2BGL105, H2BQ, HIST2H2BE)
  Cloning method: Restriction Enzyme
  Sequencing primers: 5′ pBABE 5'; 3′ pBABE 3'
Terms and licenses: Academic/Nonprofit Terms; Industry Terms: Not Available to Industry
Depositor comments: H2B-GFP was cloned from pBOS-H2B-GFP (BD Biosciences) into the pBABE retroviral vector.
How to cite: pBABE-H2BGFP was a gift from Fred Dick (Addgene plasmid # 26790)
