[The description below was written by a language model from this plasmid's Addgene catalogue record and pLannotate feature annotations shown in this document.]
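Description:
pBABE-H2BGFP is a Moloney murine leukemia virus-based retroviral expression vector built on the pBabe-puro backbone. It is used to deliver a fluorescent histone fusion stably into mammalian cells. In bacteria it is maintained as a high-copy plasmid through a ColE1/pUC-type origin, with selection by ampicillin resistance (β-lactamase under its own promoter). The sequenced record is about 6.2 kb, broadly consistent with the listed backbone and insert sizes.

The retroviral cassette is flanked by MMLV long terminal repeats. Downstream of the 5' LTR are a packaging signal (Ψ) and a truncated gag segment lacking its start codon, which together promote efficient encapsidation of the vector RNA when the plasmid is introduced into a packaging cell line that supplies the viral proteins in trans. No separate internal promoter is annotated upstream of the insert, so the 5' LTR presumably drives it, as is usual for pBABE vectors. The insert is human histone H2B followed by EGFP, described as a fusion and subcloned from a commercial pBOS-H2B-GFP plasmid. The catalogue links the histone to the H2BC21 gene, whereas the automated annotation matches it to HIST1H2BJ; these H2B genes encode closely similar proteins, and the record does not resolve the difference. Downstream, an SV40 enhancer/early promoter drives puromycin N-acetyltransferase, allowing selection of transduced cells. The short "ΔU3" fragment and the lacI fragment in the annotation appear to be partial matches rather than functional elements, since a full-length LTR follows directly.

Because H2B-GFP incorporates into chromatin, the construct labels chromosomes in living cells. The associated publication concerns mitotic chromosome condensation, consistent with its use for imaging chromosome behaviour during cell division.
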