Features (pLannotate 1.2.2; 13 found; start..end, strand, type, name):
      1..470     +  LTR            LTR: long terminal repeat from Moloney murine leukemia virus
    594..868     +  misc_feature   MESV Ψ (fragment): packaging signal of murine embryonic stem cell virus
    935..1351    +  CDS            gag (truncated): truncated Moloney murine leukemia virus (MMLV) gag gene lacking the start codon
   1402..1779    +  CDS            H2B: human histone H2B; HIST1H2BJ
   1798..2517    +  CDS            EGFP: the original enhanced GFP (Yang et al., 1996) mammalian codon-optimized
   2558..2887    +  promoter       SV40 promoter: SV40 enhancer and early promoter
   2897..3496    +  CDS            PuroR: puromycin N-acetyltransferase; pac from Streptomyces alboniger; confers resistance to puromycin
   3595..3716    +  LTR            3' LTR (ΔU3) (fragment): self-inactivating 3' long terminal repeat (LTR) from Moloney murine leukemia virus
   3717..4186    +  LTR            LTR: long terminal repeat from Moloney murine leukemia virus
   4252..4304    -  CDS            lacI (fragment): lac repressor; lacI; The lac repressor binds to the lac operator to inhibit transcription in E. coli. This inhibition can be relieved by adding lactose or isopropyl-β-D-thiogalactopyranoside (IPTG).
   4487..5075    -  rep_origin     ori: high-copy-number ColE1/pMB1/pBR322/pUC origin of replication
   5235..6095    -  CDS            AmpR: β-lactamase; bla; confers resistance to ampicillin, carbenicillin, and related antibiotics
   6096..6200    -  promoter       AmpR promoter: bla
>Addgene plasmid #26790 | pBABE-H2BGFP | addgene full sequence | sequence record 140203 | Addgene NGS result
CTGAATATGGGCCAAACAGGATATCTGTGGTAAGCAGTTCCTGCCCCGGCTCAGGGCCAAGAACAGATGG
AACAGCTGAATATGGGCCAAACAGGATATCTGTGGTAAGCAGTTCCTGCCCCGGCTCAGGGCCAAGAACA
GATGGTCCCCAGATGCGGTCCAGCCCTCAGCAGTTTCTAGAGAACCATCAGATGTTTCCAGGGTGCCCCA
AGGACCTGAAATGACCCTGTGCCTTATTTGAACTAACCAATCAGTTCGCTTCTCGCTTCTGTTCGCGCGC
TTCTGCTCCCCGAGCTCAATAAAAGAGCCCACAACCCCTCACTCGGGGCGCCAGTCCTCCGATTGACTGA
GTCGCCCGGGTACCCGTGTATCCAATAAACCCTCTTGCAGTTGCATCCGACTTGTGGTCTCGCTGTTCCT
TGGGAGGGTCTCCTCTGAGTGATTGACTACCCGTCAGCGGGGGTCTTTCATTTGGGGGCTCGTCCGGGAT
CGGGAGACCCCTGCCCAGGGACCACCGACCCACCACCGGGAGGCAAGCTGGCCAGCAACTTATCTGTGTC
TGTCCGATTGTCTAGTGTCTATGACTGATTTTATGCGCCTGCGTCGGTACTAGTTAGCTAACTAGCTCTG
TATCTGGCGGACCCGTGGTGGAACTGACGAGTTCTGAACACCCGGCCGCAACCCTGGGAGACGTCCCAGG
GACTTTGGGGGCCGTTTTTGTGGCCCGACCTGAGGAAGGGAGTCGATGTGGAATCCGACCCCGTCAGGAT
ATGTGGTTCTGGTAGGAGACGAGAACCTAAAACAGTTCCCGCCTCCGTCTGAATTTTTGCTTTCGGTTTG
GAACCGAAGCCGCGCGTCTTGTCTGCTGCAGCGCTGCAGCATCGTTCTGTGTTGTCTCTGTCTGACTGTG
TTTCTGTATTTGTCTGAAAATTAGGGCCAGACTGTTACCACTCCCTTAAGTTTGACCTTAGGTCACTGGA
AAGATGTCGAGCGGATCGCTCACAACCAGTCGGTAGATGTCAAGAAGAGACGTTGGGTTACCTTCTGCTC
TGCAGAATGGCCAACCTTTAACGTCGGATGGCCGCGAGACGGCACCTTTAACCGAGACCTCATCACCCAG
GTTAAGATCAAGGTCTTTTCACCTGGCCCGCATGGACACCCAGACCAGGTCCCCTACATCGTGACCTGGG
AAGCCTTGGCTTTTGACCCCCCTCCCTGGGTCAAGCCCTTTGTACACCCTAAGCCTCCGCCTCCTCTTCC
TCCATCCGCCCCGTCTCTCCCCCTTGAACCTCCTCGTTCGACCCCGCCTCGATCCTCCCTTTATCCAGCC
CTCACTCCTTCTCTAGGCGCCGGCCGGATCCCAGTGTGGTGGTACGTAGGAATTTCGACGGTACCGCCAC
CATGCCAGAGCCAGCGAAGTCTGCTCCCGCCCCGAAAAAGGGCTCCAAGAAGGCGGTGACTAAGGCGCAG
AAGAAAGGCGGCAAGAAGCGCAAGCGCAGCCGCAAGGAGAGCTATTCCATCTATGTGTACAAGGTTCTGA
AGCAGGTCCACCCTGACACCGGCATTTCGTCCAAGGCCATGGGCATCATGAATTCGTTTGTGAACGACAT
TTTCGAGCGCATCGCAGGTGAGGCTTCCCGCCTGGCGCATTACAACAAGCGCTCGACCATCACCTCCAGG
GAGATCCAGACGGCCGTGCGCCTGCTGCTGCCTGGGGAGTTGGCCAAGCACGCCGTGTCCGAGGGTACTA
AGGCCATCACCAAGTACACCAGCGCTAAGGATCCACCGGTCGCCACCATGGTGAGCAAGGGCGAGGAGCT
GTTCACCGGGGTGGTGCCCATCCTGGTCGAGCTGGACGGCGACGTAAACGGCCACAAGTTCAGCGTGTCC
GGCGAGGGCGAGGGCGATGCCACCTACGGCAAGCTGACCCTGAAGTTCATCTGCACCACCGGCAAGCTGC
CCGTGCCCTGGCCCACCCTCGTGACCACCCTGACCTACGGCGTGCAGTGCTTCAGCCGCTACCCCGACCA
CATGAAGCAGCACGACTTCTTCAAGTCCGCCATGCCCGAAGGCTACGTCCAGGAGCGCACCATCTTCTTC
AAGGACGACGGCAACTACAAGACCCGCGCCGAGGTGAAGTTCGAGGGCGACACCCTGGTGAACCGCATCG
AGCTGAAGGGCATCGACTTCAAGGAGGACGGCAACATCCTGGGGCACAAGCTGGAGTACAACTACAACAG
CCACAACGTCTATATCATGGCCGACAAGCAGAAGAACGGCATCAAGGTGAACTTCAAGATCCGCCACAAC
ATCGAGGACGGCAGCGTGCAGCTCGCCGACCACTACCAGCAGAACACCCCCATCGGCGACGGCCCCGTGC
TGCTGCCCGACAACCACTACCTGAGCACCCAGTCCGCCCTGAGCAAAGACCCCAACGAGAAGCGCGATCA
CATGGTCCTGCTGGAGTTCGTGACCGCCGCCGGGATCACTCTCGGCATGGACGAGCTGTACAAGTAAAGC
GGCCAATTCGCCAGCACAGTGGTCGACCCTGTGGAATGTGTGTCAGTTAGGGTGTGGAAAGTCCCCAGGC
TCCCCAGCAGGCAGAAGTATGCAAAGCATGCATCTCAATTAGTCAGCAACCAGGTGTGGAAAGTCCCCAG
GCTCCCCAGCAGGCAGAAGTATGCAAAGCATGCATCTCAATTAGTCAGCAACCATAGTCCCGCCCCTAAC
TCCGCCCATCCCGCCCCTAACTCCGCCCAGTTCCGCCCATTCTCCGCCCCATGGCTGACTAATTTTTTTT
ATTTATGCAGAGGCCGAGGCCGCCTCGGCCTCTGAGCTATTCCAGAAGTAGTGAGGAGGCTTTTTTGGAG
GCCTAGGCTTTTGCAAAAAGCTTACCATGACCGAGTACAAGCCCACGGTGCGCCTCGCCACCCGCGACGA
CGTCCCCAGGGCCGTACGCACCCTCGCCGCCGCGTTCGCCGACTACCCCGCCACGCGCCACACCGTCGAT
CCGGACCGCCACATCGAGCGGGTCACCGAGCTGCAAGAACTCTTCCTCACGCGCGTCGGGCTCGACATCG
GCAAGGTGTGGGTCGCGGACGACGGCGCCGCGGTGGCGGTCTGGACCACGCCGGAGAGCGTCGAAGCGGG
GGCGGTGTTCGCCGAGATCGGCCCGCGCATGGCCGAGTTGAGCGGTTCCCGGCTGGCCGCGCAGCAACAG
ATGGAAGGCCTCCTGGCGCCGCACCGGCCCAAGGAGCCCGCGTGGTTCCTGGCCACCGTCGGCGTCTCGC
CCGACCACCAGGGCAAGGGTCTGGGCAGCGCCGTCGTGCTCCCCGGAGTGGAGGCGGCCGAGCGCGCCGG
GGTGCCCGCCTTCCTGGAGACCTCCGCGCCCCGCAACCTCCCCTTCTACGAGCGGCTCGGCTTCACCGTC
ACCGCCGACGTCGAGGTGCCCGAAGGACCGCGCACCTGGTGCATGACCCGCAAGCCCGGTGCCTGACGCC
CGCCCCACGACCCGCAGCGCCCGACCGAAAGGAGCGCACGACCCCATGCATCGATAAAATAAAAGATTTT
ATTTAGTCTCCAGAAAAAGGGGGGAATGAAAGACCCCACCTGTAGGTTTGGCAAGCTAGCTTAAGTAACG
CCATTTTGCAAGGCATGGAAAAATACATAACTGAGAATAGAGAAGTTCAGATCAAGGTCAGGAACAGATG
GAACAGCTGAATATGGGCCAAACAGGATATCTGTGGTAAGCAGTTCCTGCCCCGGCTCAGGGCCAAGAAC
AGATGGAACAGCTGAATATGGGCCAAACAGGATATCTGTGGTAAGCAGTTCCTGCCCCGGCTCAGGGCCA
AGAACAGATGGTCCCCAGATGCGGTCCAGCCCTCAGCAGTTTCTAGAGAACCATCAGATGTTTCCAGGGT
GCCCCAAGGACCTGAAATGACCCTGTGCCTTATTTGAACTAACCAATCAGTTCGCTTCTCGCTTCTGTTC
GCGCGCTTCTGCTCCCCGAGCTCAATAAAAGAGCCCACAACCCCTCACTCGGGGCGCCAGTCCTCCGATT
GACTGAGTCGCCCGGGTACCCGTGTATCCAATAAACCCTCTTGCAGTTGCATCCGACTTGTGGTCTCGCT
GTTCCTTGGGAGGGTCTCCTCTGAGTGATTGACTACCCGTCAGCGGGGGTCTTTCACATGCAGCATGTAT
CAAAATTAATTTGGTTTTTTTTCTTAAGTATTTACATTAAATGGCCATAGTTGCATTAATGAATCGGCCA
ACGCGCGGGGAGAGGCGGTTTGCGTATTGGGCGCTCTTCCGCTTCCTCGCTCACTGACTCGCTGCGCTCG
GTCGTTCGGCTGCGGCGAGCGGTATCAGCTCACTCAAAGGCGGTAATACGGTTATCCACAGAATCAGGGG
ATAACGCAGGAAAGAACATGTGAGCAAAAGGCCAGCAAAAGGCCAGGAACCGTAAAAAGGCCGCGTTGCT
GGCGTTTTTCCATAGGCTCCGCCCCCCTGACGAGCATCACAAAAATCGACGCTCAAGTCAGAGGTGGCGA
AACCCGACAGGACTATAAAGATACCAGGCGTTTCCCCCTGGAAGCTCCCTCGTGCGCTCTCCTGTTCCGA
CCCTGCCGCTTACCGGATACCTGTCCGCCTTTCTCCCTTCGGGAAGCGTGGCGCTTTCTCATAGCTCACG
CTGTAGGTATCTCAGTTCGGTGTAGGTCGTTCGCTCCAAGCTGGGCTGTGTGCACGAACCCCCCGTTCAG
CCCGACCGCTGCGCCTTATCCGGTAACTATCGTCTTGAGTCCAACCCGGTAAGACACGACTTATCGCCAC
TGGCAGCAGCCACTGGTAACAGGATTAGCAGAGCGAGGTATGTAGGCGGTGCTACAGAGTTCTTGAAGTG
GTGGCCTAACTACGGCTACACTAGAAGAACAGTATTTGGTATCTGCGCTCTGCTGAAGCCAGTTACCTTC
GGAAAAAGAGTTGGTAGCTCTTGATCCGGCAAACAAACCACCGCTGGTAGCGGTGGTTTTTTTGTTTGCA
AGCAGCAGATTACGCGCAGAAAAAAAGGATCTCAAGAAGATCCTTTGATCTTTTCTACGGGGTCTGACGC
TCAGTGGAACGAAAACTCACGTTAAGGGATTTTGGTCATGAGATTATCAAAAAGGATCTTCACCTAGATC
CTTTTGCGGCCGCAAATCAATCTAAAGTATATATGAGTAAACTTGGTCTGACAGTTACCAATGCTTAATC
AGTGAGGCACCTATCTCAGCGATCTGTCTATTTCGTTCATCCATAGTTGCCTGACTCCCCGTCGTGTAGA
TAACTACGATACGGGAGGGCTTACCATCTGGCCCCAGTGCTGCAATGATACCGCGAGACCCACGCTCACC
GGCTCCAGATTTATCAGCAATAAACCAGCCAGCCGGAAGGGCCGAGCGCAGAAGTGGTCCTGCAACTTTA
TCCGCCTCCATCCAGTCTATTAATTGTTGCCGGGAAGCTAGAGTAAGTAGTTCGCCAGTTAATAGTTTGC
GCAACGTTGTTGCCATTGCTACAGGCATCGTGGTGTCACGCTCGTCGTTTGGTATGGCTTCATTCAGCTC
CGGTTCCCAACGATCAAGGCGAGTTACATGATCCCCCATGTTGTGCAAAAAAGCGGTTAGCTCCTTCGGT
CCTCCGATCGTTGTCAGAAGTAAGTTGGCCGCAGTGTTATCACTCATGGTTATGGCAGCACTGCATAATT
CTCTTACTGTCATGCCATCCGTAAGATGCTTTTCTGTGACTGGTGAGTACTCAACCAAGTCATTCTGAGA
ATAGTGTATGCGGCGACCGAGTTGCTCTTGCCCGGCGTCAATACGGGATAATACCGCGCCACATAGCAGA
ACTTTAAAAGTGCTCATCATTGGAAAACGTTCTTCGGGGCGAAAACTCTCAAGGATCTTACCGCTGTTGA
GATCCAGTTCGATGTAACCCACTCGTGCACCCAACTGATCTTCAGCATCTTTTACTTTCACCAGCGTTTC
TGGGTGAGCAAAAACAGGAAGGCAAAATGCCGCAAAAAAGGGAATAAGGGCGACACGGAAATGTTGAATA
CTCATACTCTTCCTTTTTCAATATTATTGAAGCATTTATCAGGGTTATTGTCTCATGAGCGGATACATAT
TTGAATGTATTTAGAAAAATAAACAAATAGGGGTTCCGCGCACATTTCCCCGAAAAGTGCCACCTGCAGC
