>Addgene plasmid #26790 | pBABE-H2BGFP | addgene partial sequence | sequence record 33026 | 26790 with pBABE5'
CGGATCGTGTGGTGGTCGTAGAATTTCGACGGTACCGCCACCATGCCAGAGCCAGCGAAGTCTGCTCCCG
CCCCGAAAAAGGGCTCCAAGAAGGCGGTGACTAAGGCGCAGAAGAAAGGCGGCAAGAAGCGCAAGCGCAG
CCGCAAGGAGAGCTATTCCATCTATGTGTACAAGGTTCTGAAGCAGGTCCACCCTGACACCGGCATTTCG
TCCAAGGCCATGGGCATCATGAATTCGTTTGTGAACGACATTTTCGAGCGCATCGCAGGTGAGGCTTCCC
GCCTGGCGCATTACAACAAGCGCTCGACCATCACCTCCAGGGAGATCCAGACGGCCGTGCGCCTGCTGCT
GCCTGGGGAGTTGGCCAAGCACGCCGTGTCCGAGGGTACTAAGGCCATCACCAAGTACACCAGCGCTAAG
GATCCACCGGTCGCCACCATGGTGAGCAAGGGCGAGGAGCTGTTCACCGGGGTGGTGCCCATCCTGGTCG
AGCTGGACGGCGACGTAAACGGCCACAAGTTCAGCGTGTCCGGCGAGGGCGAGGGCGATGCCACCTACGG
CAAGCTGACCCTGAAGTTCATCTGCACCACCGGCAAGCTGCCCGTGCCCTGGCCCACCCTCGTGACCACC
CTGACCTACGGCGTGCAGTGCTTCAGCCGCTACCCCGACCACATGAAGCAGCACGACTTCTTCAAGTCCG
CCATGCCCGAAGGCTACGTCCAGGAGCGCACCATCTTCTTCAAGGACGACGGCAACTACAAGACCCGCGC
CGAGGTGAAGTTCGAGGGCGACACCCTGGTGAACCGCATCGAGCTGAAGGGCATCGACTTCAAGGAGGAC
GGCAACATCCTGGGGCACAAGCTGGAGTACAACTACAACAGCCCACAACGTCTATATCATGGCCGACAAG
CAG
